Addgene plasmid #208126: AiP12153 - pAAV-AiE0390h-minBglobin-SYFP2-WPRE3-BGHpA (Alias: CN2153)
Purpose: Direct-expressing SYFP2 in astrocytes AAV Virus
Depositing lab: Allen Institute for Brain Science & Boaz Levi. Depositing organization: Allen Institute. Publication: A suite of enhancer AAVs and transgenic mouse lines for genetic access to cortical cell types. Ben-Simon Y, Hooper M, Narayan S, Daigle TL, Dwivedi D, Way SW, Oster A, Stafford DA, Mich JK, Taormina MJ, Martinez RA, Opitz-Araya X, Roth JR, Alexander JR, Allen S, Amster A, Arbuckle J, Ayala A, Baker PM, Bakken TE, Barcelli T, Barta S, Bendrick J, Bertagnolli D, Bielstein C, Bishwakarma P, Bowlus J, Boyer G, Brouner K, Casian B, Casper T, Chakka AB, Chakrabarty R, Chance RK, Chavan S, Clark M, Colbert K, Collman F, Daniel S, Departee M, DiValentin P, Donadio N, Dotson N, Egdorf T, Fliss T, Gabitto M, Garcia J, Gary A, Gasperini M, Gloe J, Goldy J, Gore BB, Graybuck L, Greisman N, Haeseleer F, Halterman C, Haradon Z, Hastings SD, Helback O, Ho W, Hockemeyer D, Huang C, Huff S, Hunker A, Johansen N, Jones D, Juneau Z, Kalmbach B, Kannan M, Khem S, Kussick E, Kutsal R, Larsen R, Lee C, Lee AY, Leibly M, Lenz GH, Li S, Liang E, Lusk N, Madigan Z, Malloy J, Malone J, McCue R, Melchor J, Mollenkopf T, Moosman S, Morin E, Newman D, Ng L, Ngo K, Omstead V, Otto S, Oyama A, Pena N, Pham T, Phillips E, Pom CA, Potekhina L, Ransford S, Ray PL, Rette D, Reynoldson C, Rimorin C, Rocha D, Ruiz A, Sanchez REA, Sawyer L, Sedeno-Cortes A, Sevigny JP, Shapovalova N, Shepard N, Shulga L, Sigler AR, Siverts L, Soliman S, Somasundaram S, Staats B, Stewart K, Szelenyi E, Tieu M, Trader C, Tran A, van Velthoven CTJ, Walker M, Wang Y, Weed N, Wirthlin M, Wood T, Wynalda B, Yao Z, Zhou T, Ariza J, Dee N, Reding M, Ronellenfitch K, Mufti S, Sunkin SM, Smith KA, Esposito L, Waters J, Thyagarajan B, Yao S, Lein ES, Zeng H, Levi BP, Ngai J, Ting JT, Tasic B. Cell. 2025 May 16:S0092-8674(25)00513-6. doi: 10.1016/j.cell.2025.05.002. PubMed 40403729.
Backbone
  Vector backbone: rAAV
  Backbone manufacturer: Allen Institute for Brain Science
  Vector type: AAV
Growth in bacteria
  Bacterial resistance: Ampicillin, 100 μg/mL
  Growth temperature: 37°C
  Growth strain: NEB Stable
  Copy number: High Copy
Gene/Insert
  Gene/Insert name: SYFP2
  Species: Synthetic
  Insert size (bp): 720
  Mutation: NA
  Promoter: Beta Globin minimal promoter
  Cloning method: Gibson Cloning
Terms and licenses: Academic/Nonprofit Terms; Industry Terms: Not Available to Industry
Depositor comments: Funded by the Brain Initiative. Please visit https://doi.org/10.1101/2023.09.20.558718 for bioRxiv preprint.
How to cite: AiP12153 - pAAV-AiE0390h-minBglobin-SYFP2-WPRE3-BGHpA (Alias: CN2153) was a gift from Allen Institute for Brain Science & Boaz Levi (Addgene plasmid # 208126 ; http://n2t.net/addgene:208126 ; RRID:Addgene_208126)
