[The description below was written by a language model from this plasmid's Addgene catalogue record and pLannotate feature annotations shown in this document.]
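Description:
AiP12153 - pAAV-AiE0390h-minBglobin-SYFP2-WPRE3-BGHpA (alias CN2153) is a recombinant AAV transfer plasmid of about 4.9 kb, built on an rAAV backbone and intended for packaging into AAV particles that drive a fluorescent reporter in astrocytes. It is propagated in bacteria as a high-copy plasmid through a ColE1/pUC-type origin and selected with ampicillin via the β-lactamase gene and its own promoter. An f1 phage origin and small remnants of the pBR322 bom and rop regions are also annotated in the backbone. The recorded growth strain is a recombination-deficient type commonly chosen to keep repeat-rich ITRs intact.

The payload lies between AAV2 inverted terminal repeats, which are the cis elements needed for replication and encapsidation of the vector genome. The right ITR is annotated in full, whereas only short fragments of the left ITR were detected by the automated annotation. According to the name and catalogue fields, an enhancer designated AiE0390h sits upstream of a minimal beta-globin promoter. Neither element is annotated in the feature table, though the unannotated stretch between the left ITR and the coding sequence is where they would lie. A minimal promoter has little activity on its own, so the enhancer is expected to supply the cell-type specificity, here directing expression to astrocytes. The expressed gene is SYFP2, a rapidly maturing monomeric yellow fluorescent protein derived from Aequorea victoria. It is followed by WPRE3, a shortened woodchuck hepatitis virus posttranscriptional element (annotated as two WPRE fragments) that boosts transcript expression, and by the bovine growth hormone polyadenylation signal. Expression is direct, with no recombinase dependence, making the construct suited to labelling astrocytes as part of a collection of enhancer AAVs for genetic access to cortical cell types.
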