Features (pLannotate 1.2.2; 14 found; start..end, strand, type, name):
     12..39      +  repeat_region  AAV2 ITR (fragment): inverted terminal repeat of adeno-associated virus serotype 2 inverted
     68..95      +  repeat_region  AAV2 ITR (fragment): inverted terminal repeat of adeno-associated virus serotype 2 inverted
    935..1651    +  CDS            SYFP2: SYFP2 is a basic (constitutively fluorescent) yellow fluorescent protein published in 2006, derived from Aequorea victoria. It is reported to be a very rapidly-maturing monomer with moderate acid sensitivity.
   1691..1848    +  misc_feature   WPRE (fragment): woodchuck hepatitis virus posttranscriptional regulatory element
   1854..1934    +  misc_feature   WPRE (fragment): woodchuck hepatitis virus posttranscriptional regulatory element
   1951..2062    +  polyA_signal   bGH poly(A) signal: bovine growth hormone polyadenylation signal
   2180..2320    +  repeat_region  AAV2 ITR: inverted terminal repeat of adeno-associated virus serotype 2 inverted
   2325..2376    -  misc_feature   bom (fragment): basis of mobility region from pBR322
   2395..2850    +  rep_origin     f1 ori (sequence partly withheld): f1 bacteriophage origin of replication; arrow indicates direction of (+) strand synthesis
   2851..2900    -  misc_feature   bom (fragment): basis of mobility region from pBR322
   3002..3037    -  CDS            rop (fragment): Rop protein, which maintains plasmids at low copy number; rop
   3132..3236    +  promoter       AmpR promoter: bla
   3237..4097    +  CDS            AmpR: β-lactamase; bla; confers resistance to ampicillin, carbenicillin, and related antibiotics
   4268..4856    +  rep_origin     ori: high-copy-number ColE1/pMB1/pBR322/pUC origin of replication
>Addgene plasmid #208126 | AiP12153 - pAAV-AiE0390h-minBglobin-SYFP2-WPRE3-BGHpA (Alias: CN2153) | addgene full sequence | sequence record 410525 | Addgene NGS Result
CCTGCAGGCAGCTGCGCGCTCGCTCGCTCACTGAGGCCGCCCGGGCGTCGGGCGACCTTTGGTCGCCCGG
CCTCAGTGAGCGAGCGAGCGCGCAGAGAGGGAGTGGCCAACTCCATCACTAGGGGTTCCTGCGGCCGCAC
GCGTCCCCAAGCAAGGTCAACAGCAGCTTCAATTACAAGACAAACTTAACAAGAGTTGCTATAAACCAAG
TACTCTGTATTGACTTAAGAACAGGCTCCACTCCACATATTGCCACTAGCAGGATTGTACAGGAATGCAT
ATTGTAAAATAAAGGAAGGGGTGAGCTTTTTTCTTTGCCAGAATTTGCGAGTGCACAGCGACTCCTCATT
CACCTCTCTCCAACCAGCTAGCCGCTCAGCTCAATTCACCCCACACAAAGGCTGGAGCCTAGACCTCAAT
GGACCGAGTGAAACATGTTCAAAACTAGGCTCTCTATTGTGACTGAATTTCTTAACATCTTTTCAAAAAG
CGGAGAATGCCTTGAGGCTAAAGGAAGAAACAGGCTAATGGTGAATTGGGAATTCTGAGCAAATTTCAGA
GCCCTTTCCTCCTAGCTTTTGAGGTTGAAAGCAAGCTCTTTCCTTTCAAGTTTCAAAGTCCTTTTTCCTC
CCGCAGTGTCACAGAAGGATTTGAAAAGAAGGTAATTGTGCTCGCAGTCTCCCTGATCAGAGCTTACGTC
CTATTTCTGGTATTTCGGAATACTTCTTGCAATAATAGTGCATATAGCTCAATCCCTTAACCGGCCTGCA
CTCTGCAATTGCTCATTAAATGAACAATTGCGGGTATAAAATGCCTTTTATGTTCAAGGTCTGGAGAGCT
CGGGCTGGGCATAAAAGTCAGGGCAGAGCCATCTATTGCTTACATTTGCTTCTGGGATCCAGATCTTTCG
AAGCTAGCGCTACCGGTCGCCACCATGGTGAGCAAGGGCGAGGAGCTGTTCACCGGGGTGGTGCCCATCC
TGGTCGAGCTGGACGGCGACGTAAACGGCCACAAGTTCAGCGTGTCCGGCGAGGGCGAGGGCGATGCCAC
CTACGGCAAGCTGACCCTGAAGCTGATCTGCACCACCGGCAAGCTGCCCGTGCCCTGGCCCACCCTCGTG
ACCACCCTGGGCTACGGCGTGCAGTGCTTCGCCCGCTACCCCGACCACATGAAGCAGCACGACTTCTTCA
AGTCCGCCATGCCCGAAGGCTACGTCCAGGAGCGCACCATCTTCTTCAAGGACGACGGCAACTACAAGAC
CCGCGCCGAGGTGAAGTTCGAGGGCGACACCCTGGTGAACCGCATCGAGCTGAAGGGCATCGACTTCAAG
GAGGACGGCAACATCCTGGGGCACAAGCTGGAGTACAACTACAACAGCCACAACGTCTATATCACCGCCG
ACAAGCAGAAGAACGGCATCAAGGCCAACTTCAAGATCCGCCACAACATCGAGGACGGCGGCGTGCAGCT
CGCCGACCACTACCAGCAGAACACCCCCATCGGCGACGGCCCCGTGCTGCTGCCCGACAACCACTACCTG
AGCTACCAGTCCAAGCTGAGCAAAGACCCCAACGAGAAGCGCGATCACATGGTCCTGCTGGAGTTCGTGA
CCGCCGCCGGGATCACTCTCGGCATGGACGAGCTGTACAAGTAAGTCGACGGCGCGCCGCGGCCGCGAAT
TCGATATCATAATCAACCTCTGGATTACAAAATTTGTGAAAGATTGACTGGTATTCTTAACTATGTTGCT
CCTTTTACGCTATGTGGATACGCTGCTTTAATGCCTTTGTATCATGCTATTGCTTCCCGTATGGCTTTCA
TTTTCTCCTCCTTGTATAAATCCTGGTTAGTTCTTGCCACGGCGGAACTCATCGCCGCCTGCCTTGCCCG
CTGCTGGACAGGGGCTCGGCTGTTGGGCACTGACAATTCCGTGGCTCGAGAGATCTTCGACTGTGCCTTC
TAGTTGCCAGCCATCTGTTGTTTGCCCCTCCCCCGTGCCTTCCTTGACCCTGGAAGGTGCCACTCCCACT
GTCCTTTCCTAATAAAATGAGGAAATTGCATCGCATTGTCTGAGTAGGTGTCATTCTATTCTGGGGGGTG
GGGTGGGGCAGGACAGCAAGGGGGAGGATTGGGAAGACAATAGCAGGCATGAGATCTCACGTGCGGACCG
AGCGGCCGCAGGAACCCCTAGTGATGGAGTTGGCCACTCCCTCTCTGCGCGCTCGCTCGCTCACTGAGGC
CGGGCGACCAAAGGTCGCCCGACGCCCGGGCTTTGCCCGGGCGGCCTCAGTGAGCGAGCGAGCGCGCAGC
TGCCTGCAGGGGCGCCTGATGCGGTATTTTCTCCTTACGCATCTGTGCGGTATTTCACACCGCATA
[95 nt withheld, positions 2377-2471]
T
[46 nt withheld, positions 2473-2518]
C
[141 nt withheld, positions 2520-2660]
CCTTTGACGTTGGAGTCCACGTTCTTT
[37 nt withheld, positions 2688-2724]
ACTCTATCTCGGGCTATTCTTTTGATTTATAAGGGATTTTGCCGATTTCGGTCTATTGGTTAAAAAATGA
GCTGATTTAACAAAAATTTAACGCGAATTTTAACAAAATATTAACGTTTACAATTTTATGGTGCACTCTC
AGTACAATCTGCTCTGATGCCGCATAGTTAAGCCAGCCCCGACACCCGCCAACACCCGCTGACGCGCCCT
GACGGGCTTGTCTGCTCCCGGCATCCGCTTACAGACAAGCTGTGACCGTCTCCGGGAGCTGCATGTGTCA
GAGGTTTTCACCGTCATCACCGAAACGCGCGAGACGAAAGGGCCTCGTGATACGCCTATTTTTATAGGTT
AATGTCATGATAATAATGGTTTCTTAGACGTCAGGTGGCACTTTTCGGGGAAATGTGCGCGGAACCCCTA
TTTGTTTATTTTTCTAAATACATTCAAATATGTATCCGCTCATGAGACAATAACCCTGATAAATGCTTCA
ATAATATTGAAAAAGGAAGAGTATGAGTATTCAACATTTCCGTGTCGCCCTTATTCCCTTTTTTGCGGCA
TTTTGCCTTCCTGTTTTTGCTCACCCAGAAACGCTGGTGAAAGTAAAAGATGCTGAAGATCAGTTGGGTG
CACGAGTGGGTTACATCGAACTGGATCTCAACAGCGGTAAGATCCTTGAGAGTTTTCGCCCCGAAGAACG
TTTTCCAATGATGAGCACTTTTAAAGTTCTGCTATGTGGCGCGGTATTATCCCGTATTGACGCCGGGCAA
GAGCAACTCGGTCGCCGCATACACTATTCTCAGAATGACTTGGTTGAGTACTCACCAGTCACAGAAAAGC
ATCTTACGGATGGCATGACAGTAAGAGAATTATGCAGTGCTGCCATAACCATGAGTGATAACACTGCGGC
CAACTTACTTCTGACAACGATCGGAGGACCGAAGGAGCTAACCGCTTTTTTGCACAACATGGGGGATCAT
GTAACTCGCCTTGATCGTTGGGAACCGGAGCTGAATGAAGCCATACCAAACGACGAGCGTGACACCACGA
TGCCTGTAGCAATGGCAACAACGTTGCGCAAACTATTAACTGGCGAACTACTTACTCTAGCTTCCCGGCA
ACAATTAATAGACTGGATGGAGGCGGATAAAGTTGCAGGACCACTTCTGCGCTCGGCCCTTCCGGCTGGC
TGGTTTATTGCTGATAAATCTGGAGCCGGTGAGCGTGGGTCTCGCGGTATCATTGCAGCACTGGGGCCAG
ATGGTAAGCCCTCCCGTATCGTAGTTATCTACACGACGGGGAGTCAGGCAACTATGGATGAACGAAATAG
ACAGATCGCTGAGATAGGTGCCTCACTGATTAAGCATTGGTAACTGTCAGACCAAGTTTACTCATATATA
CTTTAGATTGATTTAAAACTTCATTTTTAATTTAAAAGGATCTAGGTGAAGATCCTTTTTGATAATCTCA
TGACCAAAATCCCTTAACGTGAGTTTTCGTTCCACTGAGCGTCAGACCCCGTAGAAAAGATCAAAGGATC
TTCTTGAGATCCTTTTTTTCTGCGCGTAATCTGCTGCTTGCAAACAAAAAAACCACCGCTACCAGCGGTG
GTTTGTTTGCCGGATCAAGAGCTACCAACTCTTTTTCCGAAGGTAACTGGCTTCAGCAGAGCGCAGATAC
CAAATACTGTTCTTCTAGTGTAGCCGTAGTTAGGCCACCACTTCAAGAACTCTGTAGCACCGCCTACATA
CCTCGCTCTGCTAATCCTGTTACCAGTGGCTGCTGCCAGTGGCGATAAGTCGTGTCTTACCGGGTTGGAC
TCAAGACGATAGTTACCGGATAAGGCGCAGCGGTCGGGCTGAACGGGGGGTTCGTGCACACAGCCCAGCT
TGGAGCGAACGACCTACACCGAACTGAGATACCTACAGCGTGAGCTATGAGAAAGCGCCACGCTTCCCGA
AGGGAGAAAGGCGGACAGGTATCCGGTAAGCGGCAGGGTCGGAACAGGAGAGCGCACGAGGGAGCTTCCA
GGGGGAAACGCCTGGTATCTTTATAGTCCTGTCGGGTTTCGCCACCTCTGACTTGAGCGTCGATTTTTGT
GATGCTCGTCAGGGGGGCGGAGCCTATGGAAAAACGCCAGCAACGCGGCCTTTTTACGGTTCCTGGCCTT
TTGCTGGCCTTTTGCTCACATGT
